Addgene plasmid #32228: 330-Plakoglobin-Myc
Depositing lab: Kathleen Green. Depositing organization: Northwestern University. Publication: Roles of plakoglobin end domains in desmosome assembly. Palka HL, Green KJ. J Cell Sci. 1997 Oct;110 ( Pt 19):2359-71. PubMed 9410875.
Backbone
  Vector backbone: LK 444
  Vector type: Mammalian Expression
Growth in bacteria
  Bacterial resistance: Ampicillin, 100 μg/mL
  Growth temperature: 37°C
  Growth strain: DH5alpha
  Copy number: High Copy
Gene/Insert
  Gene/Insert name: Plakoglobin
  Species: H. sapiens (human)
  Insert size (bp): 2235
  Entrez Gene: JUP (a.k.a. CTNNG, DP3, DPIII, PDGB, PG, PKGB)
  Promoter: human beta-actin
  Tag / fusion protein: Myc (C terminal on insert)
  Cloning method: Restriction Enzyme; 5′ cloning site unknown (unknown if destroyed); 3′ cloning site unknown (unknown if destroyed)
  Sequencing primers: 5′ hBactin-F
Terms and licenses: Academic/Nonprofit Terms; Industry Terms: Not Available to Industry
How to cite: 330-Plakoglobin-Myc was a gift from Kathleen Green (Addgene plasmid # 32228 ; http://n2t.net/addgene:32228 ; RRID:Addgene_32228)
