[The description below was written by a language model from this plasmid's Addgene catalogue record and pLannotate feature annotations shown in this document.]
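Description:
330-Plakoglobin-Myc is a mammalian expression plasmid built on the LK 444 backbone that expresses human plakoglobin (JUP, also called gamma-catenin) with a C-terminal Myc epitope tag. The catalogue lists the human beta-actin promoter as the driver. The automated annotation does not label this promoter, but roughly 3 kb of largely unannotated sequence lies upstream of the coding region, containing only two short hits to unrelated human proteins that are probably spurious matches within genomic sequence. The JUP open reading frame spans 2,235 bp, matching the stated insert size, and is followed almost directly by the Myc tag. An SV40 polyadenylation signal lies just downstream, although it is annotated on the opposite strand. The cloning sites are not recorded.

The plasmid is propagated in E. coli through a high-copy ColE1/pMB1-type origin and selected with ampicillin via the bla gene and its promoter. Fragments of rop and bom are remnants of pBR322 ancestry. A second mammalian cassette places the neo gene (aminoglycoside phosphotransferase) under the SV40 enhancer/early promoter, followed by the SV40 small t intron and poly(A) signal. This should allow G418-type selection of stably transfected cells. The flanking Tn5 transposase and ble fragments, and the SV40 T antigen and VP1 fragments, are carry-over from the source DNA of this cassette rather than functional genes. The sequence record is labelled a partial NGS result of about 11.9 kb.

The associated publication examined the roles of the plakoglobin end domains in desmosome assembly. The Myc tag allows the introduced protein to be distinguished from endogenous plakoglobin, for example by immunofluorescence or immunoblotting.
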