Features (pLannotate 1.2.2; 22 found; start..end, strand, type, name):
    344..412     -  CDS            ARRDC1-AS1 (fragment): CI037_HUMAN - Also known as C9orf37. Experimental evidence at transcript level: Swiss-Prot protein existence level 2. From Homo sapiens (Human).
    421..561     -  CDS            C16orf89 (fragment): CP089_HUMAN - Experimental evidence at protein level: Swiss-Prot protein existence level 1. From Homo sapiens (Human).
   3709..5943    +  CDS            JUP: PLAK_HUMAN - Also known as CTNNG, DP3. Experimental evidence at protein level: Swiss-Prot protein existence level 1. Common junctional plaque protein. The membrane-associated plaques are architectural elements in an important strategic position to influence the arrangement and function of both the cytoskeleton and the cells within the tissue. The presence of plakoglobin in both the desmosomes and in the intermediate junctions suggests that it plays a central role in the structure and function of submembranous plaques. Acts as a substrate for VE-PTP and is required by it to stimulate VE- cadher
   5947..5976    +  CDS            Myc: Myc (human c-Myc proto-oncogene) epitope tag
   5991..6125    -  polyA_signal   SV40 poly(A) signal: SV40 polyadenylation signal
   6148..6231    -  CDS            large T antigen (fragment): large T antigen from SV40 (simian virus 40)
   6234..6274    +  CDS            rop (fragment): Rop protein, which maintains plasmids at low copy number; rop
   6376..6401    +  misc_feature   bom (fragment): basis of mobility region from pBR322
   6402..6486    +  misc_feature   bom (fragment): basis of mobility region from pBR322
   6672..7260    -  rep_origin     ori: high-copy-number ColE1/pMB1/pBR322/pUC origin of replication
   7431..8291    -  CDS            AmpR: β-lactamase; bla; confers resistance to ampicillin, carbenicillin, and related antibiotics
   8292..8396    -  promoter       AmpR promoter: bla
   8507..8836    +  promoter       SV40 promoter: SV40 enhancer and early promoter
   8824..9165    +  CDS            tnpA (fragment): TN5P_ECOLX - Also known as tnp. Experimental evidence at protein level: Swiss-Prot protein existence level 1. Mediates transposition of transposon Tn5 by a 'cut and paste' mechanism. First, the monomeric transposase binds the 19 bp inverted DNA repeats flanking the transposon. Then, dimerization of the DNA- bound transposase creates a synaptic DNA complex. After nicking of the first DNA strand, excision of the transposon proceeds through a series of intermediates. The transposase then mediates the insertion of the transposon at a new site by strand transfer. The activity of the wild- type tran
   9197..9988    +  CDS            neo: KKA2_KLEPN - Also known as kan, nptII. Experimental evidence at protein level: Swiss-Prot protein existence level 1. Resistance to kanamycin, neomycin, paromomycin, ribostamycin, butirosin and gentamicin B. From Klebsiella pneumoniae.
  10012..10332   +  CDS            ble (fragment): BLE_KLEPN - Experimental evidence at protein level: Swiss-Prot protein existence level 1. Binding protein with a strong affinity to the bleomycin family of antibiotics. Binds to CL990; an antimitotic-antibiotic compound. From Klebsiella pneumoniae.
  10335..10409   +  CDS            small t antigen (fragment): SV40 (simian virus 40) small t antigen
  10411..10476   +  intron         small t intron: SV40 (simian virus 40) small t antigen intron
  10606..10626   +  CDS            SV40 NLS: nuclear localization signal of SV40 (simian virus 40) large T antigen
  10945..11028   +  CDS            large T antigen (fragment): large T antigen from SV40 (simian virus 40)
  11051..11185   +  polyA_signal   SV40 poly(A) signal: SV40 polyadenylation signal
  11187..42      -  CDS            VP1_SV40 (fragment) (across the origin): Experimental evidence at protein level: Swiss-Prot protein existence level 1. Forms an icosahedral capsid with a T=7 symmetry and a 40 nm diameter. The capsid is composed of 72 pentamers linked to each other by disulfide bonds and associated with VP2 or VP3 proteins. Binds to N- glycolylneuraminic analog of the ganglioside GM1 on the cell surface to provide virion attachment to target cell (PubMed:18353982). Once attached, the virion is internalized by caveolin-mediated endocytosis and traffics to the endoplasmic reticulum. Inside the endoplasmic reticulum, the protein folding machinery isomer
>Addgene plasmid #32228 | 330-Plakoglobin-Myc | addgene full sequence | sequence record 194307 | Addgene Partial NGS Result
AATTCCGACTTTCAAACAGCCTTTGGACTCAGGCCTTGGGGACATTCCAGGGGACCCTTTACCAGGGAGG
GGCAGTGTGAGGCAGGAGGCAGGGCTGCCGCCTCAGGGACCCTGAGCCTAGAGTCCTTCCCACCGCATTT
GGGGACTTGAGCACTTCACCAGTCCTGACTCAGTTTCCTAGTCTGTGAATGGGGGTGTGTCTCCTGGAAT
GTTGCCCCCCCTCATTCATTCATTCTCCTCTCACTGAGCACCTACCGTGTTCAGGGTCCCTGTCCTCCTA
GAGCTAACTCAAGTCTTGGAGGGAAGCTCTGTCTCAGTTCCTTCCTCTACAAAATGGAGCTTGAGGACGG
GCACGGTGGCTCATGCCTGTAATCCCAGGACTTTGGGAGGCTGAGGTGGGAGGATCGCTTGAGCCCCCCG
GAGCTGGAGACCAGCCTGGGCAACATGGTGAGAAGCCATACCTCTACAGATAATTTAAAAATTAGCCAGG
CTTGGAAGTGTGTGCCTATAGTCCCAGCTACTCGTGAAGGCTTTGAGCCCAGGAGGTCGAGGCTGCAGTG
AGCTGTGATCGCACTCCAGCCTGGGCATCACAGCAAGACCTTGTATCAAAAATAGTAATAATAATAAAAA
GGAGGTTGGATTCCCTCCTGGCAGGATAGGGAGGGCGCTGCAGTGCCCAGGGCAAGGTGGCTGGGTGGTT
GTTTTGCGGGAGGGCCAAGGAGTGGTCCCTGGGTCTGCGCTGTAAGAGTTGGTTGCCTGGAGGCCTTGCA
GGGTGGGGGTGTCACCAAAGCAAAGGCTTGGAGGGGAAAAAACAAAAGTCCCAGCCAGGCAGGTGGAGTC
CCCTTGGCTGAGTTCAACCGAGGGTTCTCCGGGGGCTGCGTGCGTGCCCCAGTGACAGCTCCGAAAGCTC
CCTTACAGGGCAAAGTTCCCAAGCACAGAAGAGAACCTGTTCACTTCTCCCCTGCTCGGCCCGCCCCCTG
GCCAGGCACCTCTACTTCCTCTTTTCCTGCTCCGCTGCTTGCTTTCTCTCTTCAGCTCCTCCCTGCCCCT
CACCCCAGGCTGCTCGGCCACCTCCAACCTGCCACCTGAGGACACCCAGGCAGTCACTCATTCAACAGCG
AGGAGCCCTGGGGTGGGTGTAGTGGGAAGGAGTGGGGGTGACGGAGACCCTGGGAGGGCTCGCAGCCTGG
TGGCTGAGGCCCAGTTCTAAATGCCAGCTGCAAGCCTTGGTCTGAGGTAGGGAGGAAGGCGTGGCTGCAG
AGGCTAAAACGCTTCCCCAAAGAGGGGCTTTCTGGGATGGGACTTGAAGGGTGCATAGGAGAGCACTAGG
AAGTGGCCGCTGCAGACAGAGGGAACCACAAGCCAGGAGGACAGGCCAGGAATGCTGCAGCCCGGGGCGG
GGTGGGGCTGGAGCTCCTGTCTCTTGGCCAGCTGAATGGAGGCCCAGCGGCAACACAGGTCCTGCCTGGG
GATCAGGTCTGCTCTGCACCCCACCTTGCTGCCTGGAGCCGCCCACCTGACAACCTCTCATCCCTGCTCT
GTAGATCCGGTCCCATCCCCACTGCCCACCCCACCCCCCCAGCACTCCACCCAGTTCAACGTTCCACGAA
CCCCCAGAACCAGCCCTCATCAACAGGCAGCAAGAAGGGCCCCCCGCCCATCGCCCCACAACGCCAGCCG
GGTGAACTGTAGCGTTGGCAGGTCCTGAGGCAGCTGGCAAGACGCCTGCAGCTGAAAGATACAAGGCCAG
GGACAGGACAGTCCCATCCCCAGGAGGCAGGGAGTATACAGGCTGGGGAAGTTTGCCCTTGCGTGGGGTG
GTGATGGAGGAGGCTCAGCAAGTCTTCTGGACTGTGAACCTGTGTCTGCCACTGTGTGCTGGGTGGTGGT
CATCTTTCCCACCAGGCTGTGGCCTCTGCAACCTTCAAGGGAGGAGCAGGTCCCATTGGCTGAGCACAGC
CTTGTACCGTGAACTGGAACAAGCAGCCTCCTTCCTGGCCACAGGTTCCATGTCCTTATATGGACTCATC
TTTGCCTATTGCGACACACACTCAATGAACACCTACTACGCGCTGCAAAGAGCCCCGCAGGCCTGAGGTG
CCCCCACCTCACCACTCTTCCTATTTTTGTGTAAAAATCCAGCTTCTTGTCACCACCTCCAAGGAGGGGG
AGGAGGAGGAAGGCAGGTTCCTCTAGGCTGAGCCGAATGCCCCTCTGTGGTCCCACGCCACTGATCGCTG
CATGCCCACCACCTGGGTACACACAGTCTGTGATTCCCGGAGCAGAACGGACCCTGCCCACCCGGTCTTG
TGTGCTACTCAGTGGACAGACCCAAGGCAAGAAAGGGTGACAAGGACAGGGTCTTCCCAGGCTGGCTTTG
AGTTCCTAGCACCGCCCCGCCCCCAATCCTCTGTGGCACATGGAGTCTTGGTCCCCAGAGTCCCCCAGCG
GCCTCCAGATGGTCTGGGAGGGCAGTTCAGCTGTGGCTGCGCATAGCAGACATACAACGGACGGTGGGCC
CAGACCCAGGCTGTGTAGACCCAGCCCCCCCGCCCCGCAGTGCCTAGGTCACCCACTAACGCCCCAGGCC
TGGTCTTGGCTGGGCGTGACTGTTACCCTCAAAAGCAGGCAGCTCCAGGGTAAAAGGTGCCCTGCCCTGT
AGAGCCCACCTTCCTTCCCAGGGCTGCGGCTGGGTAGGTTTGTAGCCTTCATCACGGGCCACCTCCAGCC
ACTGGACCGCTGGCCCCTGCCCTGTCCTGGGGAGTGTGGTCCTGCGACTTCTAAGTGGCCGCAAGCCACC
TGACTCCCCCAACACCACACTCTACCTCTCAAGCCCAGGTCTCTCCCTAGTGACCCACCCAGCACATTTA
GCTAGCTGAGCCCCACAGCCAGAGGTCCTCAGGCCCTGCTTTCAGGGCAGTTGCTCTGAAGTCGGCAAGG
GGGAGTGACTGCCTGGCCACTCCATGCCCTCCAAGAGCTCCTTCTGCAGGAGCGTACAGAACCCAGGGCC
CTGGCACCCGTGCAGACCCTGGCCCACCCCACCTGGGCGCTCAGTGCCCAAGAGATGTCCACACCTAGGA
TGTCCCGCGGTGGGTGGGGGGCCCGAGAGACGGGCAGGCCGGGGGCAGGCCTGGCCATGCGGGGCCGAAC
CGGGCACTGCCCAGCGTGGGGCGCGGGGGCCACGGCGCGCGCCCCCAGCCCCCGGGCCCAGCACCCCAAG
GCGGCCAACGCCAAAACTCTCCCTCCTCCTCTTCCTCAATCTCGCTCTCGCTCTTTTTTTTTTTCGCAAA
AGGAGGGGAGAGGGGGTAAAAAAATGCTGCACTGTGCGGCGAAGCCGGTGAGTGAGCGGCGCGGGGCCAA
TCAGCGTGCGCCGTTCCGAAAGTTGCCTTTTATGGCTCGAGCGGCCGCGGCGGCGCCCTATAAAACCCAG
CGGACCCGGCGCTGTTTGAACCGGGCGGAGGCGGGGCTGGCGCCCGGTTGGGAGGGGGTTGGGGCCTGGC
TTCCTGCCGCGCGCCGCGGGGACGCCTCCGACCAGTGTTTGCCTTTTATGGTAATAACGCGGCCGGCCCG
GCTTCCTTTGTCCCCAATCTGGGCGCGCGCCGGCGCCCCCTGGCGGCCTAAGGACTCGGCGCGCCGGAAG
TGGCCAGGGCGGGGGCGACTTCGGCTCACAGCGCGCCCGGCTATTCTCGCAGGATCAGTCGACCCACGAT
GGAGGTGATGAACCTGATGGAGCAGCCTATCAAGGTGACTGAGTGGCAGCAGACATACACCTACGACTCG
GGTATCCACTCGGGCGCCAACACCTGCGTGCCCTCCGTCAGCAGCAAGGGCATCATGGAGGAGGATGAGG
CCTGCGGGCGCCAGTACACGCTCAAGAAAACCACCACTTACACCCAGGGGGTGCCCCCCAGCCAAGGTGA
CCTGGAGTACCAGATGTCCACAACAGCCAGGGCCAAACGGGTGCGGGAGGCCATGTGCCCTGGTGTGTCA
GGCGAGGACAGCTCGCTTCTGCTGGCCACCCAGGTGGAGGGGCAGGCCACCAACCTGCAGCGACTGGCCG
AGCCGTCCCAGCTGCTCAAGTCGGCCATTGTGCATCTCATCAACTACCAGGACGATGCCGAGCTGGCCAC
TCGCGCCCTGCCCGAGCTCACCAAACTGCTCAACGACGAGGACCCGGTGGTGGTGACCAAGGCGGCCATG
ATTGTGAACCAGCTGTCGAAGAAGGAGGCGTCGCGGCGGGCCCTGATGGGCTCGCCCCAGCTGGTGGCCG
CTGTCGTGCGTACCATGCAGAATACCAGCGACCTGGACACAGCCCGCTGCACCACCAGCATCCTGCACAA
CCTCTCCCACCACCGGGAGGGGCTGCTCGCCATCTTCAAGTCGGGTGGCATCCCTGCTCTGGTCCGCATG
CTCAGCTCCCCTGTGGAGTCGGTCCTGTTCTATGCCATCACCACGCTGCACAACCTGCTCCTGTACCAGG
AGGGCGCCAAGATGGCCGTGCGCCTGGCCGACGGGCTGCAAAAGATGGTGCCCCTGCTCAACAAGAACAA
CCCCAAGTTCCTGGCCATCACCACCGACTGCCTGCAGCTCCTGGCCTACGGCAACCAGGAGAGCAAGCTG
ATCATCCTGGCCAATGGTGGGCCCCAGGCCCTCGTGCAGATCATGCGTAACTACAGTTATGAAAAGCTGC
TCTGGACCACCAGTCGTGTGCTCAAGGTGCTATCCGTGTGTCCCAGCAATAAGCCTGCCATTGTGGAGGC
TGGTGGGATGCAGGCCCTGGGCAAGCACCTGACCAGCAACAGCCCCCGCCTGGTGCAGAACTGCCTGTGG
ACCCTGCGCAACCTCTCAGATGTGGCCACCAAGCAGGAGGGCCTGGAGAGTGTGCTGAAGATTCTGGTGA
ATCAGCTGAGTGTGGATGACGTCAACGTCCTCACCTGTGCCACGGGCACACTCTCCAACCTGACATGCAA
CAACAGCAAGAACAAGACGCTGGTGACACAGAACAGCGGTGTGGAGGCTCTCATCCATGCCATCCTGCGT
GCTGGTGACAAGGACGACATCACGGAGCCTGCCGTCTGCGCTCTGCGCCACCTCACTAGCCGCCACCCTG
AGGCCGAGATGGCCCAGAACTCTGTGCGTCTCAACTATGGCATCCCAGCCATCGTGAAGCTGCTCAACCA
GCCCAACCAGTGGCCACTGGTCAAGGCAACCATCGGCTTGATCAGGAATCTGGCCCTGTGCCCAGCCAAC
CATGCCCCGCTGCAGGAGGCAGCGGTCATCCCCCGCCTCGTCCAACTGCTGGTGAAGGCCCACCAGGATG
CCCAGCGCCACGTAGCTGCAGGCACACAGCAGCCCTACACGGATGGTGTGAGGATGGAGGAGATTGTGGA
GGGCTGCACCGGAGCACTGCACATCCTCGCCCGGGACCCCATGAACCGCATGGAGATCTTCCGGCTCAAC
ACCATTCCCCTGTTTGTGCGGCTCCTGTACTCGTCGGTGGAGAACATCCAGCGCGTGGCTGCCGGGGTGC
TGTGTGAGCTGGCCCAGGACAAGGAGGCGGCCGACGCCATTGATGCAGAGGGGGCCTCGGCCCCACTCAT
GGAGTTGCTGCACTCCCGCAACGAGGGCACTGCCACCTACGCTGCTGCCGTCCTGTTCCGCATCTCCGAG
GACAAGAACCCAGACTACCGGAAGCGCGTGTCCGTGGAGCTCACCAACTCCCTCTTCAAGCATGACCCGG
CTGCCTGGGAGGCTGCCCAGAGCATGATTCCCATCAATGAGCCCTATGGAGATGACTTGGATGCCACCTA
CCGCCCCATGTACTCCAGCGATGTGCCCCTTGACCCGCTGGAGATGCACATGGACATGGATGGAGACTAC
CCCATCGACACCTACAGCGACGGCCTCAGGCCCCCGTACCCCACTGCAGACCACATGCTGGCCGTGGAGC
AAAAGCTCATTTCTGAAGAGGACTTGTAGAAGCTTCGAGGGATCCAGACATGATAAGATACATTGATGAG
TTTGGACAAACCACAACTAGAATGCAGTGAAAAAAATGCTTTATTTGTGAAATTTGTGATGCTATTGCTT
TATTTGTAACCATTATAAGCTGCAATAAACAAGTTAACAACAACAATTGCATTCATTTTATGTTTCAGGT
TCAGGGGGAGGTGTGGGAGGTTTTTTAAAGCAAGTAAAACCTCTACAAATGTGGTATGGCTGATTATGAT
CCGGCTGCCTCGCGCGTTTCGGTGATGACGGTGAAAACCTCTGACACATGCAGCTCCCGGAGACGGTCAC
AGCTTGTCTGTAAGCGGATGCCGGGAGCAGACAAGCCCGTCAGGGCGCGTCAGCGGGTGTTGGCGGGTGT
CGGGGCGCAGCCATGACCCAGTCACGTAGCGGGCATCAGAGCAGATTGTACTGAGAGTGCACCATATGCG
GTGTGAAATACCGCACAGATGCGTAAGGAGAAAATACCGCATCAGGCGCTCTTCCGCTTCCTCGCTCACT
GACTCGCTGCGCTCGGTCGTTCGGCTGCGGCGAGCGGTATCAGCTCACTCAAAGGCGGTAATACGGTTAT
CCACAGAATCAGGGGATAACGCAGGAAAGAACATGTGAGCAAAAGGCCAGCAAAAGGCCAGGAACCGTAA
AAAGGCCGCGTTGCTGGCGTTTTTCCATAGGCTCCGCCCCCCTGACGAGCATCACAAAAATCGACGCTCA
AGTCAGAGGTGGCGAAACCCGACAGGACTATAAAGATACCAGGCGTTTCCCCCTGGAAGCTCCCTCGTGC
GCTCTCCTGTTCCGACCCTGCCGCTTACCGGATACCTGTCCGCCTTTCTCCCTTCGGGAAGCGTGGCGCT
TTCTCATAGCTCACGCTGTAGGTATCTCAGTTCGGTGTAGGTCGTTCGCTCCAAGCTGGGCTGTGTGCAC
GAACCCCCCGTTCAGCCCGACCGCTGCGCCTTATCCGGTAACTATCGTCTTGAGTCCAACCCGGTAAGAC
ACGACTTATCGCCACTGGCAGCAGCCACTGGTAACAGGATTAGCAGAGCGAGGTATGTAGGCGGTGCTAC
AGAGTTCTTGAAGTGGTGGCCTAACTACGGCTACACTAGAAGGACAGTATTTGGTATCTGCGCTCTGCTG
AAGCCAGTTACCTTCGGAAAAAGAGTTGGTAGCTCTTGATCCGGCAAACAAACCACCGCTGGTAGCGGTG
GTTTTTTTGTTTGCAAGCAGCAGATTACGCGCAGAAAAAAAGGATCTCAAGAAGATCCTTTGATCTTTTC
TACGGGGTCTGACGCTCAGTGGAACGAAAACTCACGTTAAGGGATTTTGGTCATGAGATTATCAAAAAGG
ATCTTCACCTAGATCCTTTTAAATTAAAAATGAAGTTTTAAATCAATCTAAAGTATATATGAGTAAACTT
GGTCTGACAGTTACCAATGCTTAATCAGTGAGGCACCTATCTCAGCGATCTGTCTATTTCGTTCATCCAT
AGTTGCCTGACTCCCCGTCGTGTAGATAACTACGATACGGGAGGGCTTACCATCTGGCCCCAGTGCTGCA
ATGATACCGCGAGACCCACGCTCACCGGCTCCAGATTTATCAGCAATAAACCAGCCAGCCGGAAGGGCCG
AGCGCAGAAGTGGTCCTGCAACTTTATCCGCCTCCATCCAGTCTATTAATTGTTGCCGGGAAGCTAGAGT
AAGTAGTTCGCCAGTTAATAGTTTGCGCAACGTTGTTGCCATTGCTGCAGGCATCGTGGTGTCACGCTCG
TCGTTTGGTATGGCTTCATTCAGCTCCGGTTCCCAACGATCAAGGCGAGTTACATGATCCCCCATGTTGT
GCAAAAAAGCGGTTAGCTCCTTCGGTCCTCCGATCGTTGTCAGAAGTAAGTTGGCCGCAGTGTTATCACT
CATGGTTATGGCAGCACTGCATAATTCTCTTACTGTCATGCCATCCGTAAGATGCTTTTCTGTGACTGGT
GAGTACTCAACCAAGTCATTCTGAGAATAGTGTATGCGGCGACCGAGTTGCTCTTGCCCGGCGTCAACAC
GGGATAATACCGCGCCACATAGCAGAACTTTAAAAGTGCTCATCATTGGAAAACGTTCTTCGGGGCGAAA
ACTCTCAAGGATCTTACCGCTGTTGAGATCCAGTTCGATGTAACCCACTCGTGCACCCAACTGATCTTCA
GCATCTTTTACTTTCACCAGCGTTTCTGGGTGAGCAAAAACAGGAAGGCAAAATGCCGCAAAAAAGGGAA
TAAGGGCGACACGGAAATGTTGAATACTCATACTCTTCCTTTTTCAATATTATTGAAGCATTTATCAGGG
TTATTGTCTCATGAGCGGATACATATTTGAATGTATTTAGAAAAATAAACAAATAGGGGTTCCGCGCACA
TTTCCCCGAAAAGTGCCACCTGACGTCTAAGAAACCATTATTATCATGACATTAACCTATAAAAATAGGC
GTATCACGAGGCCCTTTCTTATCATCGCTGTGGAATGTGTGTCAGTTAGGGTGTGGAAAGTCCCCAGGCT
CCCCAGCAGGCAGAAGTATGCAAAGCATGCATCTCAATTAGTCAGCAACCAGGTGTGGAAAGTCCCCAGG
CTCCCCAGCAGGCAGAAGTATGCAAAGCATGCATCTCAATTAGTCAGCAACCATAGTCCCGCCCCTAACT
CCGCCCATCCCGCCCCTAACTCCGCCCAGTTCCGCCCATTCTCCGCCCCATGGCTGACTAATTTTTTTTA
TTTATGCAGAGGCCGAGGCCGCCTCGGCCTCTGAGCTATTCCAGAAGTAGTGAGGAGGCTTTTTTGGAGG
CCTAGGCTTTTGCAAAAAGCTAGCTTCACGCTGCCGCAAGCACTCAGGGCGCAAGGGCTGCTAAAGGAAG
CGGAACACGTAGAAAGCCAGTCCGCAGAAACGGTGCTGACCCCGGATGAATGTCAGCTACTGGGCTATCT
GGACAAGGGAAAACGCAAGCGCAAAGAGAAAGCAGGTAGCTTGCAGTGGGCTTACATGGCGATAGCTAGA
CTGGGCGGTTTTATGGACAGCAAGCGAACCGGAATTGCCAGCTGGGGCGCCCTCTGGTAAGGTTGGGAAG
CCCTGCAAAGTAAACTGGATGGCTTTCTTGCCGCCAAGGATCTGATGGCGCAGGGGATCAAGATCTGATC
AAGAGACAGGATGAGGATCGTTTCGCATGATTGAACAAGATGGATTGCACGCAGGTTCTCCGGCCGCTTG
GGTGGAGAGGCTATTCGGCTATGACTGGGCACAACAGACAATCGGCTGCTCTGATGCCGCCGTGTTCCGG
CTGTCAGCGCAGGGGCGCCCGGTTCTTTTTGTCAAGACCGACCTGTCCGGTGCCCTGAATGAACTGCAGG
ACGAGGCAGCGCGGCTATCGTGGCTGGCCACGACGGGCGTTCCTTGCGCAGCTGTGCTCGACGTTGTCAC
TGAAGCGGGAAGGGACTGGCTGCTATTGGGCGAAGTGCCGGGGCAGGATCTCCTGTCATCTCACCTTGCT
CCTGCCGAGAAAGTATCCATCATGGCTGATGCAATGCGGCGGCTGCATACGCTTGATCCGGCTACCTGCC
CATTCGACCACCAAGCGAAACATCGCATCGAGCGAGCACGTACTCGGATGGAAGCCGGTCTTGTCGATCA
GGATGATCTGGACGAAGAGCATCAGGGGCTCGCGCCAGCCGAACTGTTCGCCAGGCTCAAGGCGCGCATG
CCCGACGGCGAGGATCTCGTCGTGACCCATGGCGATGCCTGCTTGCCGAATATCATGGTGGAAAATGGCC
GCTTTTCTGGATTCATCGACTGTGGCCGGCTGGGTGTGGCGGACCGCTATCAGGACATAGCGTTGGCTAC
CCGTGATATTGCTGAAGAGCTTGGCGGCGAATGGGCTGACCGCTTCCTCGTGCTTTACGGTATCGCCGCT
CCCGATTCGCAGCGCATCGCCTTCTATCGCCTTCTTGACGAGTTCTTCTGAGCGGGACTCTGGGGTTCGA
AATGACCGACCAAGCGACGCCCAACCTGCCATCACGAGATTTCGATTCCACCGCCGCCTTCTATGAAAGG
TTGGGCTTCGGAATCGTTTTCCGGGACGCCGGCTGGATGATCCTCCAGCGCGGGGATCTCATGCTGGAGT
TCTTCGCCCACCCCGGGCTCGATCCCCTCGCGAGTTGGTTCAGCTGCTGCCTGAGGCTGGACGACCTCGC
GGAGTTCTACCGGCAGTGCAAATCCGTCGGCATCCAGGAAACCAGCAGCGGCTATCCGCGCATCCATGCC
CCCGAACTGCAGGAGTGGGGAGGCACGATGGCCGCTTTGGTCCGGATCTTTGTGAAGGAACCTTACTTCT
GTGGTGTGACATAATTGGACAAACTACCTACAGAGATTTAAAGCTCTAAGGTAAATATAAAATTTTTAAG
TGTATAATGTGTTAAACTACTGATTCTAATTGTTTGTGTATTTTAGATTCCAACCTATGGAACTGATGAA
TGGGAGCAGTGGTGGAATGCCTTTAATGAGGAAAACCTGTTTTGCTCAGAAGAAATGCCATCTAGTGATG
ATGAGGCTACTGCTGACTCTCAACATTCTACTCCTCCAAAAAAGAAGAGAAAGGTAGAAGACCCCAAGGA
CTTTCCTTCAGAATTGCTAAGTTTTTTGAGTCATGCTGTGTTTAGTAATAGAACTCTTGCTTGCTTTGCT
ATTTACACCACAAAGGAAAAAGCTGCACTGCTATACAAGAAAATTATGGAAAAATATTCTGTAACCTTTA
TAAGTAGGCATAACAGTTATAATCATAACATACTGTTTTTTCTTACTCCACACAGGCATAGAGTGTCTGC
TATTAATAACTATGCTCAAAAATTGTGTACCTTTAGCTTTTTAATTTGTAAAGGGGTTAATAAGGAATAT
TTGATGTATAGTGCCTTGACTAGAGATCATAATCAGCCATACCACATTTGTAGAGGTTTTACTTGCTTTA
AAAAACCTCCCACACCTCCCCCTGAACCTGAAACATAAAATGAATGCAATTGTTGTTGTTAACTTGTTTA
TTGCAGCTTATAATGGTTACAAATAAAGCAATAGCATCACAAATTTCACAAATAAAGCATTTTTTTCACT
GCATTCTAGTTGTGGTTTGTCCAAACTCATCAATGTATCTTATCATGTCTGGATCGATCCCCAGGAAGCT
CCTCTGTGTCCTCATAAACCCTAACCTCCTCTACTTGAGAGGACATTCCAATCATAGGCTGCCCATCCAC
CCTCTGTGTCCTCCTGTTAATTAGGTCACTTAACAAAAAGGAAATTGGGTAGGGGTTTTTCACAGACCGC
TTTCTAAGGGTAATTTTAAAATATCTGGGAAGTCCCTTCCACTGCTGTGTTCCAGAAGTGTTGGTAAACA
GCCCACAAATGTCAACAGCAGAAACATACAAGCTGTCAGCTTTGCACAAGGGCCCAACACCCTGCTCATC
AAGAAGCACTGTGGTTGCTGTGTTAGTAATGTGCAAAACAGGAGGCACATTTTCCCCACCTGTGTAGGTT
CCAAAATATCTAGTGTTTTCATTTTTACTTGGATCAGGAACCCAGCACTCCACTGGATAAGCATTATCCT
TATCCAAAACAGCCTTGTGGTCAGTGTTCATCTGCTGACTGTCAACTGTAGCATTTTTTGGGGTTACAGT
TTGAGCAGGATATTTGGTCCTGTAGTTTGCTAACACACCCTGCAGCTCCAAAGGTTCCCCACCAACAGCA
AAAAAATGAAAATTTGACCCTTGAATGGGTTTTCCAGCACCATTTTCATGAGTTTTTTGTGTCCCTGAAT
GCAAGTTTAACATAGCAGTTACCCCAATAACCTCAGTTTTAACAGTAACAGCTTCCCACATCAAAATATT
TCCACAGGTTAAGTCCTCATTTAAATTAGGCAAAGG
