>Addgene plasmid #32228 | 330-Plakoglobin-Myc | addgene partial sequence | sequence record 38939 | hJUP-F 5'-ACACCATTCCCCTGTTTGTG-3'
TTGATGCAGAGGGGGCCTCGGCCCCACTCATGGAGTTGCTGCACTCCCGCAACGAGGGCACTGCCACCTA
CGCTGCTGCCGTCCTGTTCCGCATCTCCGAGGACAAGAACCCAGACTACCGGAAGCGCGTGTCCGTGGAG
CTCACCAACTCCCTCTTCAAGCATGACCCGGCTGCCTGGGAGGCTGCCCAGAGCATGATTCCCATCAATG
AGCCCTATGGAGATGACTTGGATGCCACCTACCGCCCCATGTACTCCAGCGATGTGCCCCTTGACCCGCT
GGAGATGCACATGGACATGGATGGAGACTACCCCATCGACACCTACAGCGACGGCCTCAGGCCCCCGTAC
CCCACTGCAGACCACATGCTGGCCGTGGAGCAAAAGCTCATTTCTGAAGAGGACTTGTAGAAGCTTCGAG
GGATCCAGACATGATAAGATACATTGATGAGTTTGGACAAACCACAACTAGAATGCAGTGAAAAAAATGC
TTTATTTGTGAAATTTGTGATGCTATTGCTTTATTTGTAACCATTATAAGCTGCAATAAACAAGTTCACA
ACAACNATTGCATNCATTTTATGTTTTCAGGTTCAGGGGGACGTG
